Addgene plasmid #145263: pHR-HOXD13(+9A)-IDR-mCherry-CRY2-NLS
Purpose: Mammalian Expression of Nuclear Opto HOXD13(+9A) IDR with SV40 NLS
Depositing lab: Denes Hnisz. Depositing organization: Max Planck Institute for Molecular Genetics. Publication: Unblending of Transcriptional Condensates in Human Repeat Expansion Disease. Basu S, Mackowiak SD, Niskanen H, Knezevic D, Asimi V, Grosswendt S, Geertsema H, Ali S, Jerkovic I, Ewers H, Mundlos S, Meissner A, Ibrahim DM, Hnisz D. Cell. 2020 May 28;181(5):1062-1079.e30. doi: 10.1016/j.cell.2020.04.018. Epub 2020 May 7. PubMed 32386547.
Backbone
  Vector backbone: pHR
  Vector type: Mammalian Expression
Growth in bacteria
  Bacterial resistance: Ampicillin, 100 μg/mL
  Growth temperature: 37°C
  Growth strain: NEB Stable
  Copy number: High Copy
Gene/Insert
  Gene/Insert name: HOXD13(+9A)-IDR
  Species: H. sapiens (human)
  Mutation: A-repeat expanded
  Entrez Gene: HOXD13 (a.k.a. BDE, BDSD, HOX4I, SPD, SPD1)
  Cloning method: Restriction Enzyme; 5′ cloning site Unknown (unknown if destroyed)
Terms and licenses: Academic/Nonprofit Terms; Industry Terms: Not Available to Industry
How to cite: pHR-HOXD13(+9A)-IDR-mCherry-CRY2-NLS was a gift from Denes Hnisz (Addgene plasmid # 145263 ; http://n2t.net/addgene:145263 ; RRID:Addgene_145263)
