[The description below was written by a language model from this plasmid's Addgene catalogue record and pLannotate feature annotations shown in this document.]
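Description:
pHR-HOXD13(+9A)-IDR-mCherry-CRY2-NLS is an 11.7 kb mammalian expression plasmid built on the pHR backbone, an HIV-1-derived lentiviral transfer vector. It is propagated in E. coli through a high-copy ColE1/pUC-type origin with ampicillin selection (AmpR). The annotated viral elements include a truncated 5' LTR, the Ψ packaging signal running into a gag fragment, the RRE for Rev-dependent RNA export, the cPPT/CTS, a WPRE downstream of the payload to boost transcript expression, and a self-inactivating ΔU3 3' LTR. This arrangement is compatible with packaging into lentiviral particles when helper functions are supplied in trans, although the catalogue lists the vector type only as mammalian expression. Outside the LTR-flanked region the backbone carries an SV40 promoter followed by gpt fragments, SV40 small t intron and poly(A) sequences, and remnants of pBR322-type elements. These appear to be legacy backbone sequence.

The payload is a single fusion open reading frame driven by the SFFV promoter. It begins with a fragment of human HOXD13 corresponding to its intrinsically disordered region, carrying an expanded alanine repeat (the +9A mutation). This is followed by mCherry, the photolyase homology region of Arabidopsis cryptochrome 2 (CRY2PHR), and a C-terminal SV40 nuclear localization signal. In this "opto-IDR" design, CRY2 provides a blue-light-responsive module, mCherry allows live imaging of the fusion, and the NLS directs it to the nucleus. The construct is intended for light-controlled study of how the alanine-expanded HOXD13 IDR behaves in the nuclei of mammalian cells. The associated publication addresses transcriptional condensates in human repeat expansion disease.
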