Features (pLannotate 1.2.2; 36 found; start..end, strand, type, name):
    497..730     +  misc_feature   RRE: The Rev response element (RRE) of HIV-1 allows for Rev-dependent mRNA export from the nucleus to the cytoplasm.
   1107..1207    +  CDS            Rev (fragment): human immunodeficiency virus 1 (HIV-1) Rev protein; rev; enhances nuclear export of unspliced and incompletely spliced viral mRNAs
   1244..1361    +  misc_feature   cPPT/CTS: central polypurine tract and central termination sequence of HIV-1
   1398..1430    -  misc_feature   MCS (fragment): pBluescript multiple cloning site
   1514..1921    +  promoter       SFFV promoter: spleen focus-forming virus long terminal repeat (LTR) promoter
   1996..2394    +  CDS            HOXD13 (fragment): HXD13_HUMAN - Also known as HOX4I. Experimental evidence at protein level: Swiss-Prot protein existence level 1. Sequence-specific transcription factor that binds gene promoters and activates their transcription (PubMed:24789103). Part of a developmental regulatory system that provides cells with specific positional identities on the anterior-posterior axis (By similarity). From Homo sapiens (Human).
   2410..3117    +  CDS            mCherry: mCherry is a basic (constitutively fluorescent) red fluorescent protein published in 2004, derived from Discosoma sp.. It is reported to be a very rapidly-maturing monomer with low acid sensitivity.
   3130..4623    +  CDS            CRY2PHR: N-terminal photolyase homology region of Arabidopsis thaliana cryptochrome 2 binds to CIB1 upon exposure to blue light (Kennedy et al., 2010)
   4720..4740    +  CDS            SV40 NLS: nuclear localization signal of SV40 (simian virus 40) large T antigen
   4756..4786    +  misc_feature   MCS (fragment): pUC18/19 multiple cloning site
   4787..4805    +  misc_feature   MCS (fragment): pBluescript multiple cloning site
   4805..5393    +  misc_feature   WPRE: woodchuck hepatitis virus posttranscriptional regulatory element
   5394..5416    +  misc_feature   MCS (fragment): pBluescript multiple cloning site
   5433..5501    +  CDS            nef (fragment): NEF_HV1Z2 - Experimental evidence at protein level: Swiss-Prot protein existence level 1. Extracellular Nef protein targets CD4(+) T-lymphocytes for apoptosis by interacting with CXCR4 surface receptors. From Human immunodeficiency virus type 1 group M subtype D (isolate Z2/CDC-Z34) (HIV-1).
   5503..5736    +  LTR            3' LTR (ΔU3): self-inactivating 3' long terminal repeat (LTR) from HIV-1
   5761..5779    -  promoter       SP6 promoter: promoter for bacteriophage SP6 RNA polymerase
   6007..6286    +  CDS            TcR (fragment): tetracycline efflux protein; tet; confers resistance to tetracycline
   6287..6335    -  misc_feature   bom (fragment): basis of mobility region from pBR322
   6437..6472    -  CDS            rop (fragment): Rop protein, which maintains plasmids at low copy number; rop
   6567..6671    +  promoter       AmpR promoter: bla
   6672..7532    +  CDS            AmpR: β-lactamase; bla; confers resistance to ampicillin, carbenicillin, and related antibiotics
   7703..8291    +  rep_origin     ori: high-copy-number ColE1/pMB1/pBR322/pUC origin of replication
   8474..8530    +  CDS            lacI (fragment): lac repressor; lacI; The lac repressor binds to the lac operator to inhibit transcription in E. coli. This inhibition can be relieved by adding lactose or isopropyl-β-D-thiogalactopyranoside (IPTG).
   8537..8866    +  promoter       SV40 promoter: SV40 enhancer and early promoter
   9066..9185    +  CDS            gpt (fragment): XGPT_ECOLI - Also known as gpp, gxu. Experimental evidence at protein level: Swiss-Prot protein existence level 1. Purine salvage pathway enzyme that catalyzes the transfer of the ribosyl-5-phosphate group from 5-phospho-alpha-D-ribose 1- diphosphate (PRPP) to the N9 position of the 6-oxopurines guanine and xanthine to form the corresponding ribonucleotides GMP (guanosine 5'- monophosphate) and XMP (xanthosine 5'-monophosphate), with the release of PPi. To a lesser extent, also acts on hypoxanthine (PubMed:9100006, PubMed:3886014). Does not ribophosphorylate adenine (PubMed:3886014). From Esch
   9185..9520    +  CDS            gpt (fragment): XGPT_ECOLI - Also known as gpp, gxu. Experimental evidence at protein level: Swiss-Prot protein existence level 1. Purine salvage pathway enzyme that catalyzes the transfer of the ribosyl-5-phosphate group from 5-phospho-alpha-D-ribose 1- diphosphate (PRPP) to the N9 position of the 6-oxopurines guanine and xanthine to form the corresponding ribonucleotides GMP (guanosine 5'- monophosphate) and XMP (xanthosine 5'-monophosphate), with the release of PPi. To a lesser extent, also acts on hypoxanthine (PubMed:9100006, PubMed:3886014). Does not ribophosphorylate adenine (PubMed:3886014). From Esch
   9615..9920    +  CDS            frsA (fragment): FRSA_ECOLI - Also known as yafA. Experimental evidence at protein level: Swiss-Prot protein existence level 1. Catalyzes the hydrolysis of esters (PubMed:15808744). Displays esterase activity toward pNP-butyrate (PubMed:15808744). May stimulate mixed-acid fermentation by acting as a fermentation/respiration switch that down-regulates respiration and up- regulates fermentation rates (PubMed:15169777). From Escherichia coli (strain K12).
   9924..9998    +  CDS            small t antigen (fragment): SV40 (simian virus 40) small t antigen
  10000..10065   +  intron         small t intron: SV40 (simian virus 40) small t antigen intron
  10195..10215   +  CDS            SV40 NLS: nuclear localization signal of SV40 (simian virus 40) large T antigen
  10534..10617   +  CDS            large T antigen (fragment): large T antigen from SV40 (simian virus 40)
  10640..10774   +  polyA_signal   SV40 poly(A) signal: SV40 polyadenylation signal
  10941..11270   +  CDS            nef (fragment): NEF_HV1BR - Experimental evidence at protein level: Swiss-Prot protein existence level 1. Extracellular Nef protein targets CD4(+) T-lymphocytes for apoptosis by interacting with CXCR4 surface receptors (PubMed:14990729). From Human immunodeficiency virus type 1 group M subtype B (isolate BRU/LAI) (HIV-1).
  11318..11575   +  LTR            5' LTR (truncated): truncated 5' long terminal repeat (LTR) from HIV-1
  11622..11747   +  misc_feature   HIV-1 Ψ: packaging signal of human immunodeficiency virus type 1
  11731..322     +  CDS            HIV-1 gag (fragment) (across the origin): gag protein from human immunodeficiency virus 1; gag
>Addgene plasmid #145263 | pHR-HOXD13(+9A)-IDR-mCherry-CRY2-NLS | addgene full sequence | sequence record 313297 | Addgene NGS Result
AGTATTAAGCGGGGGAGAATTAGATCGCGATGGGAAAAAATTCGGTTAAGGCCAGGGGGAAAGAAAAAAT
ATAAATTAAAACATATAGTATGGGCAAGCAGGGAGCTAGAACGATTCGCAGTTAATCCTGGCCTGTTAGA
AACATCAGAAGGCTGTAGACAAATACTGGGACAGCTACAACCATCCCTTCAGACAGGATCAGAAGAACTT
AGATCATTATATAATACAGTAGCAACCCTCTATTGTGTGCATCAAAGGATAGAGATAAAAGACACCAAGG
AAGCTTTAGACAAGATAGAGGAAGAGCAAAACAAAAGTAAGACCACCGCACAGCAAGCGGCCGGCCGCTG
ATCTTCAGACCTGGAGGAGGAGATATGAGGGACAATTGGAGAAGTGAATTATATAAATATAAAGTAGTAA
AAATTGAACCATTAGGAGTAGCACCCACCAAGGCAAAGAGAAGAGTGGTGCAGAGAGAAAAAAGAGCAGT
GGGAATAGGAGCTTTGTTCCTTGGGTTCTTGGGAGCAGCAGGAAGCACTATGGGCGCAGCGTCAATGACG
CTGACGGTACAGGCCAGACAATTATTGTCTGGTATAGTGCAGCAGCAGAACAATTTGCTGAGGGCTATTG
AGGCGCAACAGCATCTGTTGCAACTCACAGTCTGGGGCATCAAGCAGCTCCAGGCAAGAATCCTGGCTGT
GGAAAGATACCTAAAGGATCAACAGCTCCTGGGGATTTGGGGTTGCTCTGGAAAACTCATTTGCACCACT
GCTGTGCCTTGGAATGCTAGTTGGAGTAATAAATCTCTGGAACAGATTTGGAATCACACGACCTGGATGG
AGTGGGACAGAGAAATTAACAATTACACAAGCTTAATACACTCCTTAATTGAAGAATCGCAAAACCAGCA
AGAAAAGAATGAACAAGAATTATTGGAATTAGATAAATGGGCAAGTTTGTGGAATTGGTTTAACATAACA
AATTGGCTGTGGTATATAAAATTATTCATAATGATAGTAGGAGGCTTGGTAGGTTTAAGAATAGTTTTTG
CTGTACTTTCTATAGTGAATAGAGTTAGGCAGGGATATTCACCATTATCGTTTCAGACCCACCTCCCAAC
CCCGAGGGGACCCGACAGGCCCGAAGGAATAGAAGAAGAAGGTGGAGAGAGAGACAGAGACAGATCCATT
CGATTAGTGAACGGATCTCGACGGTATCGCCAAATGGCAGTATTCATCCACAATTTTAAAAGAAAAGGGG
GGATTGGGGGGTACAGTGCAGGGGAAAGAATAGTAGACATAATAGCAACAGACATACAAACTAAAGAATT
ACAAAAACAAATTACAAAAATTCAAAATTTTCGGGTTTATTACAGGGACAGCAGAGATCCAGTTTGGATC
GATAAGCTTGATATCGAATTCCTGCAGCCCCGATAAAATAAAAGATTTTATTTAGTCTCCAGAAAAAGGG
GGGAATGAAAGACCCCACCTGTAGGTTTGGCAAGCTAGCTGCAGTAACGCCATTTTGCAAGGCATGGAAA
AATACCAAACCAAGAATAGAGAAGTTCAGATCAAGGGCGGGTACATGAAAATAGCTAACGTTGGGCCAAA
CAGGATATCTGCGGTGAGCAGTTTCGGCCCCGGCCCGGGGCCAAGAACAGATGGTCACCGCAGTTTCGGC
CCCGGCCCGAGGCCAAGAACAGATGGTCCCCAGATATGGCCCAACCCTCAGCAGTTTCTTAAGACCCATC
AGATGTTTCCAGGCTCCCCCAAGGACCTGAAATGACCCTGCGCCTTATTTGAATTAACCAATCAGCCTGC
TTCTCGCTTCTGTTCGCGCGCTTCTGCTTCCCGAGCTCTATAAAAGAGCTCACAACCCCTCACTCGGCGC
GCCAGTCCTCCGACAGACTGAGTCGCCCGGGGGGGATCTGGAGCTCTCGAGAATTCTCACGCGTCAAGTG
GAGCAAGGCAGGTGGACAGTGGATCCGGAGCTACCATGTCCCGAGCCGGTAGCTGGGACATGGACGGCCT
GCGAGCGGACGGAGGCGGAGCTGGAGGAGCTCCCGCATCAAGTAGTAGCTCAAGTGTGGCCGCTGCCGCG
GCTAGCGGACAATGTAGGGGGTTTTTGTCAGCGCCTGTCTTTGCGGGCACACATTCCGGGAGGGCCGCTG
CTGCGGCTGCTGCTGCTGCTGCAGCCGCGGCTGCAGCTGCAGCTGCGGCCGCAGCAGCTGCCGCTAGTGG
ATTTGCCTATCCTGGGACGAGTGAGCGCACTGGTTCATCATCCTCATCTTCATCCAGTGCGGTAGTCGCC
GCTCGGCCAGAAGCACCACCTGCAAAAGAGTGTCCGGCCCCGACGCCAGCTGCAGCAGCAGCGGCACCGC
CTTCAGCTCCTGCGGGTACCGGAGGCGGGATGGTTTCCAAAGGAGAGGAGGATAATATGGCTATAATTAA
AGAGTTTATGCGGTTCAAGGTGCATATGGAGGGATCTGTGAACGGTCACGAGTTCGAAATCGAGGGCGAA
GGCGAGGGGCGACCCTATGAAGGGACACAGACGGCCAAACTGAAGGTGACCAAGGGTGGCCCCCTGCCTT
TCGCCTGGGACATCCTGTCACCCCAGTTTATGTACGGCTCTAAGGCTTACGTTAAGCACCCTGCCGATAT
TCCGGACTACTTGAAACTGAGCTTCCCTGAAGGGTTCAAGTGGGAACGGGTAATGAATTTTGAGGATGGC
GGTGTAGTCACAGTTACCCAGGACAGCTCTCTTCAGGACGGAGAATTTATCTATAAGGTTAAACTTCGGG
GCACTAACTTCCCATCAGACGGCCCCGTGATGCAGAAGAAAACTATGGGCTGGGAAGCCAGCTCAGAACG
CATGTATCCCGAGGACGGAGCACTGAAGGGAGAAATCAAGCAGCGACTCAAGCTGAAGGATGGGGGACAT
TATGATGCTGAGGTCAAAACCACCTATAAGGCCAAGAAACCCGTTCAGCTTCCTGGGGCATACAACGTGA
ATATCAAACTGGATATTACATCCCATAACGAAGACTATACCATCGTGGAACAGTACGAGCGGGCCGAGGG
CAGACATAGCACAGGGGGCATGGATGAATTGTACAAGGCGGCCACGCGTATGAAGATGGACAAAAAGACT
ATAGTTTGGTTTAGAAGAGACCTAAGGATTGAGGATAATCCTGCATTAGCAGCAGCTGCTCACGAAGGAT
CTGTTTTTCCTGTCTTCATTTGGTGTCCTGAAGAAGAAGGACAGTTTTATCCTGGAAGAGCTTCAAGATG
GTGGATGAAACAATCACTTGCTCACTTATCTCAATCCTTGAAGGCTCTTGGATCTGACCTCACTTTAATC
AAAACCCACAACACGATTTCAGCGATCTTGGATTGTATCCGCGTTACCGGTGCTACAAAAGTCGTCTTTA
ACCACCTCTATGATCCTGTTTCGTTAGTTCGGGACCATACCGTAAAGGAGAAGCTGGTGGAACGTGGGAT
CTCTGTGCAAAGCTACAATGGAGATCTATTGTATGAACCGTGGGAGATATACTGCGAAAAGGGCAAACCT
TTTACGAGTTTCAATTCTTACTGGAAGAAATGCTTAGATATGTCGATTGAATCCGTTATGCTTCCTCCTC
CTTGGCGGTTGATGCCAATAACTGCAGCGGCTGAAGCGATTTGGGCGTGTTCGATTGAAGAACTAGGGCT
GGAGAATGAGGCCGAGAAACCGAGCAATGCGTTGTTAACTAGAGCTTGGTCTCCAGGATGGAGCAATGCT
GATAAGTTACTAAATGAGTTCATCGAGAAGCAGTTGATAGATTATGCAAAGAACAGCAAGAAAGTTGTTG
GGAATTCTACTTCACTACTTTCTCCGTATCTCCATTTCGGGGAAATAAGCGTCAGACACGTTTTCCAGTG
TGCCCGGATGAAACAAATTATATGGGCAAGAGATAAGAACAGTGAAGGAGAAGAAAGTGCAGATCTTTTT
CTTAGGGGAATCGGTTTAAGAGAGTATTCTCGGTATATATGTTTCAACTTCCCGTTTACTCACGAGCAAT
CGTTGTTGAGTCATCTTCGGTTTTTCCCTTGGGATGCTGATGTTGATAAGTTCAAGGCCTGGAGACAAGG
CAGGACCGGTTATCCGTTGGTGGATGCCGGAATGAGAGAGCTTTGGGCTACCGGATGGATGCATAACAGA
ATAAGAGTGATTGTTTCAAGCTTTGCTGTGAAGTTTCTTCTCCTTCCATGGAAATGGGGAATGAAGTATT
TCTGGGATACACTTTTGGATGCTGATTTGGAATGTGACATCCTTGGCTGGCAGTATATCTCTGGGAGTAT
CCCCGATGGCCACGAGCTTGATCGCTTGGACAATCCCGCGTTACAAGGCGCCAAATATGACCCAGAAGGT
GAGTACATAAGGCAATGGCTTCCCGAGCTTGCGAGATTGCCAACTGAATGGATCCATCATCCATGGGACG
CTCCTTTAACCGTACTCAAAGCTTCTGGTGTGGAACTCGGAACAAACTATGCGAAACCCATTGTAGACAT
CGACACAGCTCGTGAGCTACTAGCTAAAGCTATTTCAAGAACCCGTGAAGCACAGATCATGATCGGAGCA
GCAGCCCGGGATCCACCGGTCGCCACCGGTTCAGGGAGCGGATCCGGCTCAGGGAGTGCGGCCGGAACTC
CCACCTGCAACATGCGTGACGGAGGCGGTCCAAAAAAGAAGAGAAAGGTATGACTGAGGCCGCGACTCTA
GAGTCGACCTGCAGGCATGCAAGCTTGATATCAAGCTTATCGATAATCAACCTCTGGATTACAAAATTTG
TGAAAGATTGACTGGTATTCTTAACTATGTTGCTCCTTTTACGCTATGTGGATACGCTGCTTTAATGCCT
TTGTATCATGCTATTGCTTCCCGTATGGCTTTCATTTTCTCCTCCTTGTATAAATCCTGGTTGCTGTCTC
TTTATGAGGAGTTGTGGCCCGTTGTCAGGCAACGTGGCGTGGTGTGCACTGTGTTTGCTGACGCAACCCC
CACTGGTTGGGGCATTGCCACCACCTGTCAGCTCCTTTCCGGGACTTTCGCTTTCCCCCTCCCTATTGCC
ACGGCGGAACTCATCGCCGCCTGCCTTGCCCGCTGCTGGACAGGGGCTCGGCTGTTGGGCACTGACAATT
CCGTGGTGTTGTCGGGGAAATCATCGTCCTTTCCTTGGCTGCTCGCCTGTGTTGCCACCTGGATTCTGCG
CGGGACGTCCTTCTGCTACGTCCCTTCGGCCCTCAATCCAGCGGACCTTCCTTCCCGCGGCCTGCTGCCG
GCTCTGCGGCCTCTTCCGCGTCTTCGCCTTCGCCCTCAGACGAGTCGGATCTCCCTTTGGGCCGCCTCCC
CGCATCGATACCGTCGACCTCGAGGGAATTAATTCGAGCTCGGTACCTTTAAGACCAATGACTTACAAGG
CAGCTGTAGATCTTAGCCACTTTTTAAAAGAAAAGGGGGGACTGGAAGGGCTAATTCACTCCCAACGAAG
ACAAGATCTGCTTTTTGCTTGTACTGGGTCTCTCTGGTTAGACCAGATCTGAGCCTGGGAGCTCTCTGGC
TAACTAGGGAACCCACTGCTTAAGCCTCAATAAAGCTTGCCTTGAGTGCTTCAAGTAGTGTGTGCCCGTC
TGTTGTGTGACTCTGGTAACTAGAGATCCCTCAGACCCTTTTAGTCAGTGTGGAAAATCTCTAGCAGCAT
CTAGAATTAATTCCGTGTATTCTATAGTGTCACCTAAATCGTATGTGTATGATACATAAGGTTATGTATT
AATTGTAGCCGCGTTCTAACGACAATATGTACAAGCCTAATTGTGTAGCATCTGGCTTACTGAAGCAGAC
CCTATCATCTCTCTCGTAAACTGCCGTCAGAGTCGGTTTGGTTGGACGAACCTTCTGAGTTTCTGGTAAC
GCCGTCCCGCACCCGGAAATGGTCAGCGAACCAATCAGCAGGGTCATCGCTAGCCAGATCCTCTACGCCG
GACGCATCGTGGCCGGCATCACCGGCGCCACAGGTGCGGTTGCTGGCGCCTATATCGCCGACATCACCGA
TGGGGAAGATCGGGCTCGCCACTTCGGGCTCATGAGCGCTTGTTTCGGCGTGGGTATGGTGGCAGGCCCC
GTGGCCGGGGGACTGTTGGGCGCCATCTCCTTGCATGCACCATTCCTTGCGGCGGCGGTGCTCAACGGCC
TCAACCTACTACTGGGCTGCTTCCTAATGCAGGAGTCGCATAAGGGAGAGCGTCGAATGGTGCACTCTCA
GTACAATCTGCTCTGATGCCGCATAGTTAAGCCAGCCCCGACACCCGCCAACACCCGCTGACGCGCCCTG
ACGGGCTTGTCTGCTCCCGGCATCCGCTTACAGACAAGCTGTGACCGTCTCCGGGAGCTGCATGTGTCAG
AGGTTTTCACCGTCATCACCGAAACGCGCGAGACGAAAGGGCCTCGTGATACGCCTATTTTTATAGGTTA
ATGTCATGATAATAATGGTTTCTTAGACGTCAGGTGGCACTTTTCGGGGAAATGTGCGCGGAACCCCTAT
TTGTTTATTTTTCTAAATACATTCAAATATGTATCCGCTCATGAGACAATAACCCTGATAAATGCTTCAA
TAATATTGAAAAAGGAAGAGTATGAGTATTCAACATTTCCGTGTCGCCCTTATTCCCTTTTTTGCGGCAT
TTTGCCTTCCTGTTTTTGCTCACCCAGAAACGCTGGTGAAAGTAAAAGATGCTGAAGATCAGTTGGGTGC
ACGAGTGGGTTACATCGAACTGGATCTCAACAGCGGTAAGATCCTTGAGAGTTTTCGCCCCGAAGAACGT
TTTCCAATGATGAGCACTTTTAAAGTTCTGCTATGTGGCGCGGTATTATCCCGTATTGACGCCGGGCAAG
AGCAACTCGGTCGCCGCATACACTATTCTCAGAATGACTTGGTTGAGTACTCACCAGTCACAGAAAAGCA
TCTTACGGATGGCATGACAGTAAGAGAATTATGCAGTGCTGCCATAACCATGAGTGATAACACTGCGGCC
AACTTACTTCTGACAACGATCGGAGGACCGAAGGAGCTAACCGCTTTTTTGCACAACATGGGGGATCATG
TAACTCGCCTTGATCGTTGGGAACCGGAGCTGAATGAAGCCATACCAAACGACGAGCGTGACACCACGAT
GCCTGTAGCAATGGCAACAACGTTGCGCAAACTATTAACTGGCGAACTACTTACTCTAGCTTCCCGGCAA
CAATTAATAGACTGGATGGAGGCGGATAAAGTTGCAGGAACACTTCTGCGCTCGGCCCTTCCGGCTGGCT
GGTTTATTGCTGATAAATCTGGAGCCGGTGAGCGTGGGTCTCGCGGTATCATTGCAGCACTGGGGCCAGA
TGGTAAGCCCTCCCGTATCGTAGTTATCTACACGACGGGGAGTCAGGCAACTATGGATGAACGAAATAGA
CAGATCGCTGAGATAGGTGCCTCACTGATTAAGCATTGGTAACTGTCAGACCAAGTTTACTCATATATAC
TTTAGATTGATTTAAAACTTCATTTTTAATTTAAAAGGATCTAGGTGAAGATCCTTTTTGATAATCTCAT
GACCAAAATCCCTTAACGTGAGTTTTCGTTCCACTGAGCGTCAGACCCCGTAGAAAAGATCAAAGGATCT
TCTTGAGATCCTTTTTTTCTGCGCGTAATCTGCTGCTTGCAAACAAAAAAACCACCGCTACCAGCGGTGG
TTTGTTTGCCGGATCAAGAGCTACCAACTCTTTTTCCGAAGGTAACTGGCTTCAGCAGAGCGCAGATACC
AAATACTGTTCTTCTAGTGTAGCCGTAGTTAGGCCACCACTTCAAGAACTCTGTAGCACCGCCTACATAC
CTCGCTCTGCTAATCCTGTTACCAGTGGCTGCTGCCAGTGGCGATAAGTCGTGTCTTACCGGGTTGGACT
CAAGACGATAGTTACCGGATAAGGCGCAGCGGTCGGGCTGAACGGGGGGTTCGTGCACACAGCCCAGCTT
GGAGCGAACGACCTACACCGAACTGAGATACCTACAGCGTGAGCTATGAGAAAGCGCCACGCTTCCCGAA
GGGAGAAAGGCGGACAGGTATCCGGTAAGCGGCAGGGTCGGAACAGGAGAGCGCACGAGGGAGCTTCCAG
GGGGAAACGCCTGGTATCTTTATAGTCCTGTCGGGTTTCGCCACCTCTGACTTGAGCGTCGATTTTTGTG
ATGCTCGTCAGGGGGGCGGAGCCTATGGAAAAACGCCAGCAACGCGGCCTTTTTACGGTTCCTGGCCTTT
TGCTGGCCTTTTGCTCACATGTTCTTTCCTGCGTTATCCCCTGATTCTGTGGATAACCGTATTACCGCCT
TTGAGTGAGCTGATACCGCTCGCCGCAGCCGAACGACCGAGCGCAGCGAGTCAGTGAGCGAGGAAGCGGA
AGAGCGCCCAATACGCAAACCGCCTCTCCCCGCGCGTTGGCCGATTCATTAATGCAGCTGTGGAATGTGT
GTCAGTTAGGGTGTGGAAAGTCCCCAGGCTCCCCAGCAGGCAGAAGTATGCAAAGCATGCATCTCAATTA
GTCAGCAACCAGGTGTGGAAAGTCCCCAGGCTCCCCAGCAGGCAGAAGTATGCAAAGCATGCATCTCAAT
TAGTCAGCAACCATAGTCCCGCCCCTAACTCCGCCCATCCCGCCCCTAACTCCGCCCAGTTCCGCCCATT
CTCCGCCCCATGGCTGACTAATTTTTTTTATTTATGCAGAGGCCGAGGCCGCCTCGGCCTCTGAGCTATT
CCAGAAGTAGTGAGGAGGCTTTTTTGGAGGCCTAGGCTTTTGCAAAAAGCTTGGACACAAGACAGGCTTG
CGAGATATGTTTGAGAATACCACTTTATCCCGCGTCAGGGAGAGGCAGTGCGTAAAAAGACGCGGACTCA
TGTGAAATACTGGTTTTTAGTGCGCCAGATCTCTATAATCTCGCGCAACCTATTTTCCCCTCGAACACTT
TTTAAGCCGTAGATAAACAGGCTGGGACACTTCACATGAGCGAAAAATACATCGTCACCTGGGACATGTT
GCAGATCCATGCACGTAAACTCGCAAGCCGACTGATGCCTTCTGAACAATGGAAAGGCATTATTGCCGTA
AGCCGTGGCGGTCTGTACCGGGTGCGTTACTGGCGCGTGAACTGGGTATTCGTCATGTCGATACCGTTTG
TATTTCCAGCTACGATCACGACAACCAGCGCGAGCTTAAAGTGCTGAAACGCGCAGAAGGCGATGGCGAA
GGCTTCATCGTTATTGATGACCTGGTGGATACCGGTGGTACTGCGGTTGCGATTCGTGAAATGTATCCAA
AAGCGCACTTTGTCACCATCTTCGCAAAACCGGCTGGTCGTCCGCTGGTTGATGACTATGTTGTTGATAT
CCCGCAAGATACCTGGATTGAACAGCCGTGGGATATGGGCGTCGTATTCGTCCCGCCAATCTCCGGTCGC
TAATCTTTTCAACGCCTGGCACTGCCGGGCGTTGTTCTTTTTAACTTCAGGCGGGTTACAATAGTTTCCA
GTAAGTATTCTGGAGGCTGCATCCATGACACAGGCAAACCTGAGCGAAACCCTGTTCAAACCCCGCTTTA
AACATCCTGAAACCTCGACGCTAGTCCGCCGCTTTAATCACGGCGCACAACCGCCTGTGCAGTCGGCCCT
TGATGGTAAAACCATCCCTCACTGGTATCGCATGATTAACCGTCTGATGTGGATCTGGCGCGGCATTGAC
CCACGCGAAATCCTCGACGTCCAGGCACGTATTGTGATGAGCGATGCCGAACGTACCGACGATGATTTAT
ACGATACGGTGATTGGCTACCGTGGCGGCAACTGGATTTATGAGTGGGCCCCGGATCTTTGTGAAGGAAC
CTTACTTCTGTGGTGTGACATAATTGGACAAACTACCTACAGAGATTTAAAGCTCTAAGGTAAATATAAA
ATTTTTAAGTGTATAATGTGTTAAACTACTGATTCTAATTGTTTGTGTATTTTAGATTCCAACCTATGGA
ACTGATGAATGGGAGCAGTGGTGGAATGCCTTTAATGAGGAAAACCTGTTTTGCTCAGAAGAAATGCCAT
CTAGTGATGATGAGGCTACTGCTGACTCTCAACATTCTACTCCTCCAAAAAAGAAGAGAAAGGTAGAAGA
CCCCAAGGACTTTCCTTCAGAATTGCTAAGTTTTTTGAGTCATGCTGTGTTTAGTAATAGAACTCTTGCT
TGCTTTGCTATTTACACCACAAAGGAAAAAGCTGCACTGCTATACAAGAAAATTATGGAAAAATATTCTG
TAACCTTTATAAGTAGGCATAACAGTTATAATCATAACATACTGTTTTTTCTTACTCCACACAGGCATAG
AGTGTCTGCTATTAATAACTATGCTCAAAAATTGTGTACCTTTAGCTTTTTAATTTGTAAAGGGGTTAAT
AAGGAATATTTGATGTATAGTGCCTTGACTAGAGATCATAATCAGCCATACCACATTTGTAGAGGTTTTA
CTTGCTTTAAAAAACCTCCCACACCTCCCCCTGAACCTGAAACATAAAATGAATGCAATTGTTGTTGTTA
ACTTGTTTATTGCAGCTTATAATGGTTACAAATAAAGCAATAGCATCACAAATTTCACAAATAAAGCATT
TTTTTCACTGCATTCTAGTTGTGGTTTGTCCAAACTCATCAATGTATCTTATCATGTCTGGATCAACTGG
ATAACTCAAGCTAACCAAAATCATCCCAAACTTCCCACCCCATACCCTATTACCACTGCCAATTACCTGT
GGTTTCATTTACTCTAAACCTGTGATTCCTCTGAATTATTTTCATTTTAAAGAAATTGTATTTGTTAAAT
ATGTACTACAAACTTAGTAGTTGGAAGGGCTAATTCACTCCCAAAGAAGACAAGATATCCTTGATCTGTG
GATCTACCACACACAAGGCTACTTCCCTGATTAGCAGAACTACACACCAGGGCCAGGGGTCAGATATCCA
CTGACCTTTGGATGGTGCTACAAGCTAGTACCAGTTGAGCCAGATAAGGTAGAAGAGGCCAATAAAGGAG
AGAACACCAGCTTGTTACACCCTGTGAGCCTGCATGGGATGGATGACCCGGAGAGAGAAGTGTTAGAGTG
GAGGTTTGACAGCCGCCTAGCATTTCATCACGTGGCCCGAGAGCTGCATCCGGAGTACTTCAAGAACTGC
TGATATCGAGCTTGCTACAAGGGACTTTCCGCTGGGGACTTTCCAGGGAGGCGTGGCCTGGGCGGGACTG
GGGAGTGGCGAGCCCTCAGATCCTGCATATAAGCAGCTGCTTTTTGCCTGTACTGGGTCTCTCTGGTTAG
ACCAGATCTGAGCCTGGGAGCTCTCTGGCTAACTAGGGAACCCACTGCTTAAGCCTCAATAAAGCTTGCC
TTGAGTGCTTCAAGTAGTGTGTGCCCGTCTGTTGTGTGACTCTGGTAACTAGAGATCCCTCAGACCCTTT
TAGTCAGTGTGGAAAATCTCTAGCAGTGGCGCCCGAACAGGGACTTGAAAGCGAAAGGGAAACCAGAGGA
GCTCTCTCGACGCAGGACTCGGCTTGCTGAAGCGCGCACGGCAAGAGGCGAGGGGCGGCGACTGGTGAGT
ACGCCAAAAATTTTGACTAGCGGAGGCTAGAAGGAGAGAGATGGGTGCGAGAGCGTC
